>Addgene plasmid #23727 | pDONR223-TLK1 | depositor partial sequence | sequence record 10922 | Author sequence
ATGAGTGTCCAAAGTAGCAGTGGAAGTTTGGAGGGGCCGCCATCTTGGTCCCAGCTCTCCACGTCTCCAA
CCCCGGGCTCGGCGGCGGCGGCCAGGTCCCTGCTGAATCACACGCCGCCATCCGGGAGGCCCAGGGAAGG
TGCAATGGATGAGCTTCATAGTCTGGATCCAAGAAGGCAAGAGTTATTGGAAGCTAGATTTACTGGAGTT
GCAAGTGGGAGCACTGGAAGTACGGGCAGTTGCAGTGTTGGAGCTAAAGCCTCAACAAATAACGAAAGCT
CTAATCACAGTTTTGGAAGCTTGGGATCTTTAAGTGACAAAGAATCAGAGACACCGGAGAAGAAACAATC
GGAATCATCCAGGGGAAGAAAGAGAAAAGCAGAAAACCAGAATGAAAGTAGTCAGGGAAAAAGTATTGGG
GGACGTGGCCACAAAATTAGCGACTATTTTGAATACCAGGGTGGAAATGGCTCAAGTCCAGTAAGAGGCA
TACCTCCTGCAATCCGTTCTCCTCAAAATTCACATTCACATTCCACTCCTTCCTCATCTGTTCGACCGAA
TAGCCCTTCTCCTACTGCATTAGCATTTGGGGACCACCCTATTGTACAACCAAAGCAATTATCCTTTAAA
ATTATTCAGACTGATCTCACAATGCTGAAATTAGCAGCATTAGAAAGTAATAAAATCCAGGACCTGGAAA
AGAAGGAGGGACGTATAGATGATTTGCTCAGGGCTAACTGTGATCTCAGACGGCAAATAGATGAACAACA
AAAATTACTTGAAAAATACAAAGAACGATTAAATAAGTGCATATCAATGAGCAAGAAACTTCTTATTGAA
AAGAGTACACAAGAAAAGCTGTCAAGCAGAGAGAAGAGTATGCAAGATCGATTACGCCTTGGGCACTTTA
CAACAGTTAGACATGGCGCTTCATTTACTGAACAATGGACAGATGGTTTTGCATTTCAGAATCTTGTGAA
GCAACAAGAATGGGTGAATCAGCAAAGGGAAGATATTGAAAGGCAAAGGAAACTTCTAGCCAAACGCAAA
CCTCCCACAGCTAATAATTCTCAGGCACCCTCTACCAATTCTGAACCAAAACAAAGGAAAAACAAAGCAG
TCAATGGAGCAGAGAATGATCCCTTTGTTAGACCAAATTTACCACAACTGTTGACTTTGGCAGAATATCA
TGAACAGGAAGAAATTTTCAAACTTAGACTAGGACATCTCAAAAAGGAAGAGGCAGAAATCCAGGCAGAA
CTTGAACGTTTGGAAAGAGTCAGAAATCTTCACATACGTGAGCTGAAAAGAATAAACAATGAAGATAATT
CACAGTTCAAAGATCACCCAACATTAAATGAAAGATATTTATTACTTCATCTGCTTGGTAGAGGTGGCTT
TAGTGAAGTGTATAAGGCTTTTGACCTTTATGAACAAAGATATGCTGCTGTGAAGATACATCAGCTTAAT
AAAAGCTGGAGAGATGAGAAGAAAGAAAACTACCACAAACATGCCTGCAGAGAGTATAGAATACACAAAG
AACTGGATCACCCCAGAATAGTTAAACTCTATGATTATTTCTCCTTGGATACAGATACGTTTTGTACAGT
GTTAGAATACTGTGAAGGCAATGACTTGGATTTCTATCTGAAGCAACACAAGTTAATGTCAGAGAAAGAA
GCTCGGTCTATTGTAATGCAGATTGTAAATGCACTAAGATATCTCAATGAGATCAAACCCCCTATTATAC
ATTATGATCTTAAGCCAGGAAACATCCTACTGGTAGATGGAACAGCATGTGGTGAAATCAAAATCACTGA
TTTTGGTCTGTCCAAGATTATGGATGATGATAGCTATGGTGTAGATGGAATGGATCTAACTTCCCAGGGG
GCAGGCACTTACTGGTATTTACCTCCTGAGTGTTTTGTAGTTGGAAAAGAGCCACCAAAGATTTCCAACA
AGGTTGATGTATGGTCGGTTGGAGTCATCTTCTTTCAGTGTCTTTATGGTAGAAAGCCATTTGGTCACAA
TCAATCTCAACAAGACATTCTTCAAGAAAATACAATATTAAAAGCCACAGAAGTCCAGTTCCCTGTAAAA
CCGGTTGTAAGCAGTGAAGCCAAGGCATTTATAAGACGCTGTTTGGCATATCGAAAAGAAGATCGATTTG
ATGTGCACCAGCTGGCAAATGACCCATACCTTCTCCCACACATGAGAAGATCAAATTCTTCAGGAAACCT
ACACATGGCTGGGCTGACAGCATCCCCTACACCCCCTTCTTCAAGCATAATTACTTACTGA
