>Addgene plasmid #23727 | pDONR223-TLK1 | addgene partial sequence | sequence record 29634 | 23727 with M13pUc-fwd
AATGATTTTATTTTGACTGATAGTGACCTGTTCGTTGCAACAAATTGATGAGCAATGCTTTTTTATAATG
CCAACTTTGTACAAAAAAGTTGGCATGAGTGTCCAAAGTAGCAGTGGAAGTTTGGAGGGGCCGCCATCTT
GGTCCCAGCTCTCCACGTCTCCAACCCCGGGCTCGGCGGCGGCGGCCAGGTCCCTGCTGAATCACACGCC
GCCATCCGGGAGGCCCAGGGAAGGTGCAATGGATGAGCTTCATAGTCTGGATCCAAGAAGGCAAGAGTTA
TTGGAAGCTAGATTTACTGGAGTTGCAAGTGGGAGCACTGGAAGTACGGGCAGTTGCAGTGTTGGAGCTA
AAGCCTCAACAAATAACGAAAGCTCTAATCACAGTTTTGGAAGCTTGGGATCTTTAAGTGACAAAGAATC
AGAGACACCGGAGAAGAAACAATCGGAATCATCCAGGGGAAGAAAGAGAAAAGCAGAAAACCAGAATGAA
AGTAGTCAGGGAAAAAGTATTGGGGGACGTGGCCACAAAATTAGCGACTATTTTGAATACCAGGGTGGA
