[The description below was written by a language model from this plasmid's Addgene catalogue record.]
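Description:
pDONR223-TLK1 is a Gateway entry-type clone built in the pDONR223 donor vector backbone (Invitrogen; about 5 kb without insert). It carries the human TLK1 open reading frame, encoding tousled-like kinase 1 (also known as PKU-beta), as an insert of roughly 2.3 kb. The plasmid is maintained at high copy number in standard E. coli cloning strains and is selected with spectinomycin. The insert was introduced by Gateway recombination, so it is expected to sit between recombination sites that allow it to be shuttled into compatible destination vectors. No feature table is provided, so the exact att sites, origin of replication and other backbone elements are not itemised in the record. M13 forward and reverse primer sites flank the insert for sequence verification.

The ORF is supplied without a stop codon. This design lets users recombine it into a destination vector that contributes a C-terminal epitope tag of their choice along with a stop codon. The plasmid has no stated mammalian promoter or expression elements, and the depositor notes that it should not be transfected directly; it serves purely as a source clone. The depositor points to a set of companion lentiviral destination vectors (pLX301 to pLX304), obtained separately, for expressing the ORF in mammalian cells. The clone belongs to a kit of kinase ORFs and is associated with a study that examined resistance to RAF inhibition through reactivation of the MAP kinase pathway, which is consistent with its use in gain-of-function expression screens and follow-up studies of TLK1.
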