Addgene plasmid #23727: pDONR223-TLK1
Depositing lab: William Hahn & David Root. Depositing organization: Dana-Farber Cancer Institute. Publication: COT drives resistance to RAF inhibition through MAP kinase pathway reactivation. Johannessen CM, Boehm JS, Kim SY, Thomas SR, Wardwell L, Johnson LA, Emery CM, Stransky N, Cogdill AP, Barretina J, Caponigro G, Hieronymus H, Murray RR, Salehi-Ashtiani K, Hill DE, Vidal M, Zhao JJ, Yang X, Alkan O, Kim S, Harris JL, Wilson CJ, Myer VE, Finan PM, Root DE, Roberts TM, Golub T, Flaherty KT, Dummer R, Weber BL, Sellers WR, Schlegel R, Wargo JA, Hahn WC, Garraway LA. Nature. 2010 Dec 16;468(7326):968-72. doi: 10.1038/nature09627 PubMed 21107320.
Backbone
  Vector backbone: pDONR223
  Backbone manufacturer: Invitrogen
  Backbone size w/o insert (bp): 5005
  Vector type: Gateway Donor vector
Growth in bacteria
  Bacterial resistance: Spectinomycin, 50 μg/mL
  Growth temperature: 37°C
  Growth strain: DH5alpha
  Copy number: High Copy
Gene/Insert
  Gene/Insert name: TLK1 (alt name: tousled-like kinase 1)
  Species: H. sapiens (human)
  Insert size (bp): 2301
  Entrez Gene: TLK1 (a.k.a. PKU-beta)
  Cloning method: Gateway Cloning
  Sequencing primers: 5′ M13pUC-fwd; 3′ M13rev
Terms and licenses: Academic/Nonprofit Terms; Industry Terms: Not Available to Industry
Depositor comments: The ORF has no Stop codon. This design enables easy recombination into a destination vector to add an epitope tag of choice and Stop codon to the ORF. Do NOT use this plasmid directly for transfections. A set of 4 custom lentiviral vectors is available ( pLX301 (http://www.addgene.org/25895/) , pLX302 (http://www.addgene.org/25896/) , pLX303 (http://www.addgene.org/25897/) , pLX304 (http://www.addgene.org/25890/) ) to be used to express these ORFs in mammalian cells. These plasmids are not included in the kit and must be ordered separately.
How to cite: pDONR223-TLK1 was a gift from William Hahn & David Root (Addgene plasmid # 23727 ; http://n2t.net/addgene:23727 ; RRID:Addgene_23727)
